>Addgene plasmid #237642 | pRK5_mEGFP-TAZ-CAMTA1 | addgene full sequence | sequence record 471756 | Addgene NGS Result
TTCGAGCTCGCCCGACATTGATTATTGACTAGTTATTAATAGTAATCAATTACGGGGTCATTAGTTCATA
GCCCATATATGGAGTTCCGCGTTACATAACTTACGGTAAATGGCCCGCCTGGCTGACCGCCCAACGACCC
CCGCCCATTGACGTCAATAATGACGTATGTTCCCATAGTAACGCCAATAGGGACTTTCCATTGACGTCAA
TGGGTGGAGTATTTACGGTAAACTGCCCACTTGGCAGTACATCAAGTGTATCATATGCCAAGTACGCCCC
CTATTGACGTCAATGACGGTAAATGGCCCGCCTGGCATTATGCCCAGTACATGACCTTATGGGACTTTCC
TACTTGGCAGTACATCTACGTATTAGTCATCGCTATTACCATGGTGATGCGGTTTTGGCAGTACATCAAT
GGGCGTGGATAGCGGTTTGACTCACGGGGATTTCCAAGTCTCCACCCCATTGACGTCAATGGGAGTTTGT
TTTGGCACCAAAATCAACGGGACTTTCCAAAATGTCGTAACAACTCCGCCCCATTGACGCAAATGGGCGG
TAGGCGTGTACGGTGGGAGGTCTATATAAGCAGAGCTCGTTTAGTGAACCGTCAGATCGCCTGGAGACGC
CATCCACGCTGTTTTGACCTCCATAGAAGACACCGGGACCGATCCAGCCTCCGCGGCCGGGAACGGTGCA
TTGGAACGCGGATTCCCCGTGCCAAGAGTGACGTAAGTACCGCCTATAGAGTCTATAGGCCCACCCCCTT
GGCTTCGTTAGAACGCGGCTACAATTAATACATAACCTTATGTATCATACACATACGATTTAGGTGACAC
TATAGAATAACATCCACTTTGCCTTTCTCTCCACAGGTGTCCACTCCCAGGTCCAACTGCACCTCGGTTC
TATCGATTGAATTCGTACCGGTCGCCACCATGGTGAGCAAGGGCGAGGAGCTGTTCACCGGGGTGGTGCC
CATCCTGGTCGAGCTGGACGGCGACGTAAACGGCCACAAGTTCAGCGTGTCCGGCGAGGGCGAGGGCGAT
GCCACCTACGGCAAGCTGACCCTGAAGTTCATCTGCACCACCGGCAAGCTGCCCGTGCCCTGGCCCACCC
TCGTGACCACCCTGACCTACGGCGTGCAGTGCTTCAGCCGCTACCCCGACCACATGAAGCAGCACGACTT
CTTCAAGTCCGCCATGCCCGAAGGCTACGTCCAGGAGCGCACCATCTTCTTCAAGGACGACGGCAACTAC
AAGACCCGCGCCGAGGTGAAGTTCGAGGGCGACACCCTGGTGAACCGCATCGAGCTGAAGGGCATCGACT
TCAAGGAGGACGGCAACATCCTGGGGCACAAGCTGGAGTACAACTACAACAGCCACAACGTCTATATCAT
GGCCGACAAGCAGAAGAACGGCATCAAGGTGAACTTCAAGATCCGCCACAACATCGAGGACGGCAGCGTG
CAGCTCGCCGACCACTACCAGCAGAACACCCCCATCGGCGACGGCCCCGTGCTGCTGCCCGACAACCACT
ACCTGAGCACCCAGTCCAAGCTGAGCAAAGACCCCAACGAGAAGCGCGATCACATGGTCCTGCTGGAGTT
CGTGACCGCCGCCGGGATCACTCTCGGCATGGACGAGCTGTACAAGTGGATGAATCCGGCCTCGGCGCCC
CCTCCGCTCCCGCCGCCTGGGCAGCAAGTGATCCACGTCACGCAGGACCTAGACACAGACCTCGAAGCCC
TCTTCAACTCTGTCATGAATCCGAAGCCTAGCTCGTGGCGGAAGAAGATCCTGCCGGAGTCTTTCTTTAA
GGAGCCTGATTCGGGCTCGCACTCGCGCCAGTCCAGCACCGACTCGTCGGGCGGCCACCCGGGGCCTCGA
CTGGCTGGGGGTGCCCAGCATGTCCGCTCGCACTCGTCGCCCGCGTCCCTGCAGCTGGGCACCGGCGCGG
GTGCTGCGGGTAGCCCCGCGCAGCAGCACGCGCACCTCCGCCAGCAGTCCTACGACGTGACCGACGAGCT
GCCACTGCCCCCGGGCTGGGAGATGACCTTCACGGCCACTGGCCAGAGGTACTTCCTCAATCACATAGAA
AAAATCACCACATGGCAAGACCCTAGGAAGGCGATGAATCAGCCTCTGAATCATATGAACCTCCACCCTG
CCGTCAGTTCCACACCAGTGCCTCAGAGGTCCATGGCAGTATCCCAGCCAAATCTCGGAGCTGGCGGCAG
CGTGCATCACAAGTGTAACAGCGCCAAACACCGCATCATCTCGCCCAAGGTGGAGCCACGGACAGGGGGG
TACGGGAGCCACTCGGAGGTGCAGCACAATGACGTGTCGGAGGGCAAGCACGAGCACAGCCACAGCAAGG
GCTCCAGCCGTGAGAAGAGGAACGGCAAGGTGGCCAAGCCCGTGCTCCTGCACCAGAGCAGCACCGAGGT
CTCCTCCACCAACCAGGTGGAAGTCCCCGACACCACCCAGAGCTCCCCTGTGTCCATCAGCAGCGGGCTC
AACAGCGACCCGGACATGGTGGACAGCCCGGTGGTCACAGGTGTGTCCGGTATGGCGGTGGCCTCTGTGA
TGGGGAGCTTGTCCCAGAGCGCCACGGTGTTCATGTCAGAGGTCACCAATGAGGCCGTGTACACCATGTC
CCCCACCGCTGGCCCCAACCACCACCTCCTCTCACCTGACGCCTCTCAGGGCCTCGTCCTGGCCGTGAGC
TCTGATGGCCACAAGTTCGCCTTTCCCACCACGGGCAGCTCGGAGAGCCTGTCCATGCTGCCCACCAACG
TGTCCGAAGAGCTGGTCCTCTCCACCACCCTCGACGGTGGCCGGAAGATTCCAGAAACCACCATGAACTT
TGACCCCGACTGTTTCCTTAATAACCCAAAGCAGGGCCAGACGTACGGGGGTGGAGGCCTGAAAGCCGAG
ATGGTCAGCTCCAACATCCGGCACTCGCCACCCGGGGAGCGGAGCTTCAGCTTTACCACCGTCCTCACCA
AGGAGATCAAGACCGAGGACACCTCCTTCGAGCAGCAGATGGCCAAAGAAGCGTACTCCTCCTCCGCGGC
GGCTGTGGCAGCCAGCTCCCTCACCCTGACCGCCGGCTCCAGCCTCCTGCCGTCGGGCGGCGGCCTGAGT
CCCAGCACCACCCTGGAGCAGATGGACTTCAGCGCCATCGACTCCAACAAGGACTACACGTCCAGCTTCA
GCCAGACGGGCCACAGCCCCCACATCCACCAGACCCCCTCCCCGAGCTTCTTCCTGCAGGACGCCAGCAA
ACCCCTCCCCGTCGAGCAGAACACCCACAGCAGCCTGAGTGACTCTGGGGGCACCTTCGTGATGCCCACG
GTGAAAACGGAGGCCTCGTCCCAAACCAGCTCCTGCAGCGGTCACGTGGAGACGCGGATCGAGTCCACTT
CCTCCCTCCACCTCATGCAGTTCCAGGCCAACTTCCAGGCCATGACGGCAGAAGGGGAGGTCACCATGGA
GACCTCGCAGGCGGCGGAAGGGAGCGAGGTCCTGCTCAAGTCTGGGGAGCTGCAGGCTTGCAGCTCTGAG
CACTACCTGCAGCCGGAGACCAACGGGGTAATCCGAAGCGCCGGCGGCGTCCCCATCCTCCCGGGCAACG
TGGTGCAGGGACTCTACCCCGTGGCCCAGCCCAGCCTCGGCAACGCCTCCAACATGGAGCTCAGCCTGGA
CCACTTTGACATCTCCTTCAGCAACCAGTTCTCCGACCTGATCAACGACTTCATCTCCGTGGAGGGGGGC
AGCAGCACCATCTATGGGCACCAGCTGGTGTCGGGGGACAGCACGGCGCTCTCACAGTCAGAGGACGGGG
CGCGGGCCCCCTTCACCCAGGCAGAGATGTGCCTCCCCTGCTGTAGCCCCCAGCAGGGTAGCCTGCAGCT
GAGCAGCTCGGAGGGCGGGGCCAGCACCATGGCCTACATGCACGTCGCCGAGGTGGTCTCGGCCGCCTCG
GCCCAGGGCACCCTAGGCATGCTGCAGCAGAGCGGACGGGTGTTCATGGTGACCGACTACTCCCCAGAGT
GGTCTTACCCAGAGGGAGGAGTGAAGGTCCTCATCACAGGCCCGTGGCAAGAAGCCAGCAATAACTACAG
CTGCCTGTTTGACCAGATCTCAGTGCCTGCATCCCTGATTCAGCCTGGGGTGCTGCGCTGCTACTGCCCA
GCCCATGACACTGGTCTTGTGACCCTACAAGTTGCCTTCAACAACCAGATCATCTCCAACTCGGTGGTGT
TTGAGTACAAAGCCCGGGCTCTGCCCACGCTCCCTTCCTCCCAGCACGACTGGCTGTCGTTGGACGATAA
CCAGTTCAGGATGTCCATCCTGGAACGACTGGAGCAGATGGAGAGGAGGATGGCCGAGATGACGGGGTCC
CAGCAGCACAAACAGGCGAGCGGAGGCGGCAGCAGTGGAGGCGGCAGCGGGAGCGGGAATGGAGGGAGCC
AGGCACAGTGTGCTTCTGGGACTGGGGCCTTGGGGAGCTGCTTTGAGAGCCGTGTGGTCGTGGTATGCGA
GAAGATGATGAGCCGAGCCTGCTGGGCGAAGTCCAAGCACTTGATCCACTCAAAGACTTTCCGCGGAATG
ACCCTACTCCACCTGGCCGCTGCCCAGGGCTATGCCACCCTAATCCAGACCCTCATCAAATGGCGTACAA
AGCACGCGGATAGCATTGACCTGGAACTGGAAGTTGACCCCTTGAATGTGGACCACTTCTCCTGTACTCC
TCTGATGTGGGCGTGTGCCCTAGGGCACTTGGAAGCTGCCGTCGTGCTGTACAAGTGGGACCGTCGGGCC
ATCTCGATTCCCGACTCTCTAGGAAGGCTGCCTTTGGGAATTGCCAGGTCACGGGGTCATGTGAAATTAG
CAGAGTGTCTGGAGCACCTGCAGAGAGATGAGCAGGCTCAGCTGGGACAGAAGCCCAGAATCCACTGTCC
TGCAAGCGAAGAGCCCAGCACAGAGAGCTGGATGGCCCAGTGGCACAGCGAAGCCATCAGCTCTCCAGAA
ATACCCAAGGGAGTCACTGTTATTGCAAGCACCAACCCAGAGCTGAGAAGACCTCGTTCTGAACCCTCTA
ATTACTACAGCAGTGAGAGCCACAAAGATTATCCGGCTCCCAAAAAGCATAAATTGAACCCTGAGTACTT
CCAGACAAGGCAGGAGAAGCTGCTTCCCACTGCACTGAGTCTGGAAGAGCCAAATATCAGGAAGCAAAGC
CCTAGTTCTAAGCAGTCTGTCCCCGAGACACTCAGCCCCAGTGAAGGAGTGAGGGACTTCAGCCGGGAAC
TCTCCCCTCCCACTCCAGAGACTGCAGCATTTCAAGCCTCTGGATCTCAGCCTGTAGGAAAGTGGAATTC
CAAAGATCTTTACATTGGTGTGTCTACAGTACAGGTGACTGGAAATCCGAAGGGGACCAGTGTAGGAAAG
GAGGCAGCACCTTCACAGGTGCGTCCACGGGAACCAATGAGTGTCCTGATGATGGCTAACAGAGAGGTGG
TGAATACAGAGCTGGGGTCCTACCGTGATAGTGCAGAAAATGAAGAATGCGGCCAGCCCATGGATGACAT
ACAGGTGAACATGATGACCTTGGCAGAACACATTATTGAAGCCACACCTGACCGAATCAAGCAGGAGAAT
TTTGTGCCCATGGAGTCCTCAGGATTGGAAAGAACAGACCCTGCCACCATTAGCAGTACAATGAGCTGGC
TGGCCAGTTATCTAGCGGATGCTGACTGCCTTCCCAGTGCTGCCCAGATCCGAAGTGCATATAACGAGCC
TCTAACCCCTTCTTCTAATACCAGCTTGAGCCCTGTTGGCTCTCCCGTCAGTGAAATCGCTTTCGAGAAA
CCTAACCTTCCCTCCGCCGCGGATTGGTCAGAATTCCTGAGTGCATCTACCAGTGAGAAGGTAGAGAATG
AGTTTGCTCAGCTCACTCTGTCTGATCATGAACAGAGAGAACTCTATGAGGCTGCCAGGCTTGTCCAGAC
AGCTTTCCGGAAATACAAGGGCCGACCCTTGCGGGAACAGCAAGAAGTAGCTGCTGCTGTTATTCAGCGT
TGTTACAGAAAATATAAACAGTACGCACTTTATAAAAAGATGACACAGGCTGCCATCCTTATCCAGAGCA
AATTCCGAAGTTACTATGAACAAAAAAAATTCCAGCAGAGCCGACGGGCTGCTGTGCTCATCCAAAAGTA
CTACCGAAGTTATAAGAAATGTGGCAAAAGACGGCAGGCTCGCCGGACGGCTGTGATTGTACAACAGAAA
CTCAGGAGCAGTTTGCTAACCAAAAAGCAGGATCAAGCTGCTCGAAAAATAATGAGGTTTCTTCGCCGCT
GTCGCCACAGCCCCCTGGTGGACCATAGGCTGTACAAAAGGAGTGAAAGAATTGAAAAAGGCCAAGGAAC
TTGAACCTGCAGAAGCTTGGCCGCCATGGCCCAACTTGTTTATTGCAGCTTATAATGGTTACAAATAAAG
CAATAGCATCACAAATTTCACAAATAAAGCATTTTTTTCACTGCATTCTAGTTGTGGTTTGTCCAAACTC
ATCAATGTATCTTATCATGTCTGGATCGGGAATTAATTCGGCGCAGCACCATGGCCTGAAATAACCTCTG
AAAGAGGAACTTGGTTAGGTACCTTCTGAGGCGGAAAGAACCAGCTGTGGAATGTGTGTCAGTTAGGGTG
TGGAAAGTCCCCAGGCTCCCCAGCAGGCAGAAGTATGCAAAGCATGCATCTCAATTAGTCAGCAACCAGG
TGTGGAAAGTCCCCAGGCTCCCCAGCAGGCAGAAGTATGCAAAGCATGCATCTCAATTAGTCAGCAACCA
TAGTCCCGCCCCTAACTCCGCCCATCCCGCCCCTAACTCCGCCCAGTTCCGCCCATTCTCCGCCCCATGG
CTGACTAATTTTTTTTATTTATGCAGAGGCCGAGGCCGCCTCGGCCTCTGAGCTATTCCAGAAGTAGTGA
GGAGGCTTTTTTGGAGGCCTAGGCTTTTGCAAAAAGCTGTTAACAGCTTGGCACTGGCCGTCGTTTTACA
ACGTCGTGACTGGGAAAACCCTGGCGTTACCCAACTTAATCGCCTTGCAGCACATCCCCCTTTCGCCAGC
TGGCGTAATAGCGAAGAGGCCCGCACCGATCGCCCTTCCCAACAGTTGCGCAGCCTGAATGGCGAATGGC
GCCTGATGCGGTATTTTCTCCTTACGCATCTGTGCGGTATTTCACACCGCATA
[142 nt withheld, positions 7264-7405]
C
[141 nt withheld, positions 7407-7547]
CCTTTGACGTTGGAGTCCACGTTCTTT
[37 nt withheld, positions 7575-7611]
ACCCTATCTCGGGCTATTCTTTTGATTTATAAGGGATTTTGCCGATTTCGGCCTATTGGTTAAAAAATGA
GCTGATTTAACAAAAATTTAACGCGAATTTTAACAAAATATTAACGTTTACAATTTTATGGTGCACTCTC
AGTACAATCTGCTCTGATGCCGCATAGTTAAGCCAGCCCCGACACCCGCCAACACCCGCTGACGCGCCCT
GACGGGCTTGTCTGCTCCCGGCATCCGCTTACAGACAAGCTGTGACCGTCTCCGGGAGCTGCATGTGTCA
GAGGTTTTCACCGTCATCACCGAAACGCGCGAGACGAAAGGGCCTCGTGATACGCCTATTTTTATAGGTT
AATGTCATGATAATAATGGTTTCTTAGACGTCAGGTGGCACTTTTCGGGGAAATGTGCGCGGAACCCCTA
TTTGTTTATTTTTCTAAATACATTCAAATATGTATCCGCTCATGAGACAATAACCCTGATAAATGCTTCA
ATAATATTGAAAAAGGAAGAGTATGAGTATTCAACATTTCCGTGTCGCCCTTATTCCCTTTTTTGCGGCA
TTTTGCCTTCCTGTTTTTGCTCACCCAGAAACGCTGGTGAAAGTAAAAGATGCTGAAGATCAGTTGGGTG
CACGAGTGGGTTACATCGAACTGGATCTCAACAGCGGTAAGATCCTTGAGAGTTTTCGCCCCGAAGAACG
TTTTCCAATGATGAGCACTTTTAAAGTTCTGCTATGTGGCGCGGTATTATCCCGTATTGACGCCGGGCAA
GAGCAACTCGGTCGCCGCATACACTATTCTCAGAATGACTTGGTTGAGTACTCACCAGTCACAGAAAAGC
ATCTTACGGATGGCATGACAGTAAGAGAATTATGCAGTGCTGCCATAACCATGAGTGATAACACTGCGGC
CAACTTACTTCTGACAACGATCGGAGGACCGAAGGAGCTAACCGCTTTTTTGCACAACATGGGGGATCAT
GTAACTCGCCTTGATCGTTGGGAACCGGAGCTGAATGAAGCCATACCAAACGACGAGCGTGACACCACGA
TGCCTGTAGCAATGGCAACAACGTTGCGCAAACTATTAACTGGCGAACTACTTACTCTAGCTTCCCGGCA
ACAATTAATAGACTGGATGGAGGCGGATAAAGTTGCAGGACCACTTCTGCGCTCGGCCCTTCCGGCTGGC
TGGTTTATTGCTGATAAATCTGGAGCCGGTGAGCGTGGGTCTCGCGGTATCATTGCAGCACTGGGGCCAG
ATGGTAAGCCCTCCCGTATCGTAGTTATCTACACGACGGGGAGTCAGGCAACTATGGATGAACGAAATAG
ACAGATCGCTGAGATAGGTGCCTCACTGATTAAGCATTGGTAACTGTCAGACCAAGTTTACTCATATATA
CTTTAGATTGATTTAAAACTTCATTTTTAATTTAAAAGGATCTAGGTGAAGATCCTTTTTGATAATCTCA
TGACCAAAATCCCTTAACGTGAGTTTTCGTTCCACTGAGCGTCAGACCCCGTAGAAAAGATCAAAGGATC
TTCTTGAGATCCTTTTTTTCTGCGCGTAATCTGCTGCTTGCAAACAAAAAAACCACCGCTACCAGCGGTG
GTTTGTTTGCCGGATCAAGAGCTACCAACTCTTTTTCCGAAGGTAACTGGCTTCAGCAGAGCGCAGATAC
CAAATACTGTTCTTCTAGTGTAGCCGTAGTTAGGCCACCACTTCAAGAACTCTGTAGCACCGCCTACATA
CCTCGCTCTGCTAATCCTGTTACCAGTGGCTGCTGCCAGTGGCGATAAGTCGTGTCTTACCGGGTTGGAC
TCAAGACGATAGTTACCGGATAAGGCGCAGCGGTCGGGCTGAACGGGGGGTTCGTGCACACAGCCCAGCT
TGGAGCGAACGACCTACACCGAACTGAGATACCTACAGCGTGAGCTATGAGAAAGCGCCACGCTTCCCGA
AGGGAGAAAGGCGGACAGGTATCCGGTAAGCGGCAGGGTCGGAACAGGAGAGCGCACGAGGGAGCTTCCA
GGGGGAAACGCCTGGTATCTTTATAGTCCTGTCGGGTTTCGCCACCTCTGACTTGAGCGTCGATTTTTGT
GATGCTCGTCAGGGGGGCGGAGCCTATGGAAAAACGCCAGCAACGCGGCCTTTTTACGGTTCCTGGCCTT
TTGCTGGCCTTTTGCTCACATGTTCTTTCCTGCGTTATCCCCTGATTCTGTGGATAACCGTATTACCGCC
TTTGAGTGAGCTGATACCGCTCGCCGCAGCCGAACGACCGAGCGCAGCGAGTCAGTGAGCGAGGAAGCGG
AAGAGCGCCCAATACGCAAACCGCCTCTCCCCGCGCGTTGGCCGATTCATTAATGCAGCTGGCACGACAG
GTTTCCCGACTGGAAAGCGGGCAGTGAGCGCAACGCAATTAATGTGAGTTAGCTCACTCATTAGGCACCC
CAGGCTTTACACTTTATGCTTCCGGCTCGTATGTTGTGTGGAATTGTGAGCGGATAACAATTTCACACAG
GAAACAGCTATGACATGATTACGAATTAA
Features (pLannotate 1.2.2; 22 found; start..end, strand, type, name):
     14..393     +  enhancer       CMV enhancer: human cytomegalovirus immediate early enhancer
    394..597     +  promoter       CMV promoter: human cytomegalovirus (CMV) immediate early promoter
    733..776     +  intron         CMV intron (fragment): modified intron A from human cytomegalovirus
    828..846     +  promoter       SP6 promoter: promoter for bacteriophage SP6 RNA polymerase
    850..887     +  CDS            IgH signal sequence (fragment): signal sequence from the mouse immunoglobulin heavy chain variable region
    940..1656    +  CDS            mEGFP: mEGFP is a basic (constitutively fluorescent) green fluorescent protein published in 2002, derived from Aequorea victoria. It has moderate acid sensitivity.
   1660..2226    +  CDS            WWTR1 (fragment): WWTR1_HUMAN - Also known as TAZ. Experimental evidence at protein level: Swiss-Prot protein existence level 1. Transcriptional coactivator which acts as a downstream regulatory target in the Hippo signaling pathway that plays a pivotal role in organ size control and tumor suppression by restricting proliferation and promoting apoptosis (PubMed:11118213, PubMed:18227151). The core of this pathway is composed of a kinase cascade wherein STK3/MST2 and STK4/MST1, in complex with its regulatory protein SAV1, phosphorylates and activates LATS1/2 in complex with its regulatory protein MOB1, which in
   2224..6441    +  CDS            CAMTA1 (fragment): CMTA1_HUMAN - Also known as KIAA0833. Experimental evidence at protein level: Swiss-Prot protein existence level 1. Transcriptional activator. May act as a tumor suppressor. From Homo sapiens (Human).
   6473..6607    +  polyA_signal   SV40 poly(A) signal: SV40 polyadenylation signal
   6676..7033    +  promoter       SV40 promoter: SV40 enhancer and early promoter
   7052..7206    +  CDS            lacZα (fragment): LacZα fragment of β-galactosidase; lacZ fragment
   7212..7263    -  misc_feature   bom (fragment): basis of mobility region from pBR322
   7282..7662    +  rep_origin     M13 ori (sequence partly withheld): M13 bacteriophage origin of replication; arrow indicates direction of (+) strand synthesis
   7738..7787    -  misc_feature   bom (fragment): basis of mobility region from pBR322
   7889..7924    -  CDS            rop (fragment): Rop protein, which maintains plasmids at low copy number; rop
   8019..8123    +  promoter       AmpR promoter: bla
   8124..8984    +  CDS            AmpR: β-lactamase; bla; confers resistance to ampicillin, carbenicillin, and related antibiotics
   9155..9743    +  rep_origin     ori: high-copy-number ColE1/pMB1/pBR322/pUC origin of replication
   9926..10018   +  CDS            lacI (fragment): lac repressor; lacI; The lac repressor binds to the lac operator to inhibit transcription in E. coli. This inhibition can be relieved by adding lactose or isopropyl-β-D-thiogalactopyranoside (IPTG).
  10031..10052   +  protein_bind   CAP binding site: CAP binding activates transcription in the presence of cAMP. E. coli catabolite activator protein
  10067..10097   +  promoter       lac promoter: promoter for the E. coli lac operon
  10105..10121   +  protein_bind   lac operator: The lac repressor binds to the lac operator to inhibit transcription in E. coli. This inhibition can be relieved by adding lactose or isopropyl-β-D-thiogalactopyranoside (IPTG). lac repressor encoded by lacI
