[The description below was written by a language model from this plasmid's Addgene catalogue record and pLannotate feature annotations shown in this document.]
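Description:
pRK5_mEGFP-TAZ-CAMTA1 is a mammalian expression plasmid of about 10.2 kb built on the pRK5 backbone for overexpression of a fluorescently tagged human TAZ-CAMTA1 fusion protein. It is propagated in E. coli as a high-copy plasmid through a ColE1/pUC-type origin and selected with ampicillin via the β-lactamase gene and its own promoter. The backbone also carries an M13 phage origin for single-stranded DNA production. It contains several short vector remnants as well (fragments of lacZα, lacI, rop and bom, plus a lac promoter/operator and CAP site) that have no evident role in the expression cassette.

Expression is driven by the human cytomegalovirus immediate early enhancer and promoter, followed by a fragment of CMV intron A and an SP6 promoter that could support in vitro transcription. A short fragment annotated as an IgH signal sequence lies just upstream of the coding region. It appears to be a leftover of the pRK5 leader rather than part of the reading frame, though the record does not clarify this. The open reading frame begins with monomeric EGFP at the N terminus, joined to a partial WWTR1 (TAZ) segment of roughly 570 nt that runs directly into a large partial CAMTA1 segment of about 4.2 kb, so the two human transcriptional regulators form a single chimeric protein. An SV40 polyadenylation signal terminates the transcript, and an SV40 enhancer/early promoter sits downstream in the backbone. No mammalian selection marker is annotated, which points to transient transfection. The insert was assembled by Gibson cloning. The associated publication concerns probing condensate microenvironments, so the mEGFP tag is presumably used to image the fusion protein's localisation in living cells.
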