Addgene plasmid #237642: pRK5_mEGFP-TAZ-CAMTA1
Purpose: For overexpression of mEGFP-TAZ-CAMTA1
Depositing lab: Denes Hnisz. Depositing organization: Max Planck Institute for Molecular Genetics. Publication: Probing condensate microenvironments with a micropeptide killswitch. Zhang Y, Stoppelkamp I, Fernandez-Pernas P, Allram M, Charman M, Magalhaes AP, Piedavent-Salomon M, Sommer G, Sung YC, Meyer K, Grams N, Halko E, Dongre S, Meierhofer D, Malszycki M, Ilik IA, Aktas T, Kraushar ML, Vastenhouw N, Weitzman MD, Grebien F, Niskanen H, Hnisz D. Nature. 2025 Jun 4. doi: 10.1038/s41586-025-09141-5. PubMed 40468084.
Backbone
  Vector backbone: pRK5
  Vector type: Mammalian Expression
Growth in bacteria
  Bacterial resistance: Ampicillin, 100 μg/mL
  Growth temperature: 37°C
  Growth strain: DH5alpha
  Copy number: High Copy
Gene/Insert
  Gene/Insert name: TAZ-CAMTA1
  Species: H. sapiens (human)
  Entrez Gene: WWTR1 (a.k.a. TAZ); CAMTA1 (a.k.a. CANPMR, CECBA)
  Tag / fusion protein: mEGFP (N terminal on insert)
  Cloning method: Gibson Cloning
Terms and licenses: Academic/Nonprofit Terms; Industry Terms: Not Available to Industry
How to cite: pRK5_mEGFP-TAZ-CAMTA1 was a gift from Denes Hnisz (Addgene plasmid # 237642 ; http://n2t.net/addgene:237642 ; RRID:Addgene_237642)
